Addgene plasmid #209744: pAB228v
Purpose: ColA BBa_B0014 tetAp SD8 ScTrpRS-[5OH-R3-13] T3Te-T7Te DHFR
Depositing lab: Ahmed Badran. Depositing organization: Scripps California (The Scripps Research Institute). Publication: Efficient genetic code expansion without host genome modifications. Costello A, Peterson AA, Lanster DL, Li Z, Carver GD, Badran AH. Nat Biotechnol. 2024 Sep 11. doi: 10.1038/s41587-024-02385-y. PubMed 39261591.
Backbone
  Vector backbone: pAB228
  Backbone manufacturer: self
  Backbone size w/o insert (bp): 1666
  Vector type: Bacterial Expression
Growth in bacteria
  Bacterial resistance: Trimethoprim, 50 μg/mL
  Growth temperature: 37°C
  Growth strain: DH5alpha
  Copy number: Unknown
Gene/Insert
  Gene/Insert name: ScTrpRS
  Species: Synthetic
  Insert size (bp): 1299
Terms and licenses: Academic/Nonprofit Terms; Industry Terms: Not Available to Industry
Depositor comments: Please visit https://doi.org/10.1101/2024.05.15.594368 for bioRxiv preprint.
How to cite: pAB228v was a gift from Ahmed Badran (Addgene plasmid # 209744 ; http://n2t.net/addgene:209744 ; RRID:Addgene_209744)
