[The description below was written by a language model from this plasmid's Addgene catalogue record and pLannotate feature annotations shown in this document.]
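Description:
pAB228v is a compact bacterial expression plasmid of about 3 kb, built on the depositing lab's own pAB228 backbone, for producing an engineered tryptophanyl-tRNA synthetase in E. coli. It replicates from a ColA origin, which is compatible with other common origin classes and so allows the plasmid to be kept alongside other plasmids in the same cell. Selection is by trimethoprim resistance, conferred by a type I dihydrofolate reductase (dhfrI/DHFR) gene encoded on the strand opposite to the synthetase. The copy number is recorded as unknown.

The payload is ScTrpRS, a roughly 1.3 kb coding sequence that the annotation matches to the cytoplasmic tryptophanyl-tRNA synthetase of Saccharomyces cerevisiae (WRS1). The record lists it as synthetic, and the label "5OH-R3-13" marks it as a specific variant, but the record does not explain the label or list its mutations. Expression is driven by the tetA promoter, which carries a tet operator and can therefore be repressed by TetR. No TetR gene is annotated on this plasmid, so any repressor would have to be supplied from elsewhere. Translation starts from a ribosome-binding site named SD8.

The cassette is insulated from the rest of the plasmid by terminators. The purpose line names an upstream BBa_B0014 element, where the annotation detects a T7Te terminator, and tandem T3Te and T7Te terminators lie downstream, between the synthetase and the DHFR gene.

The associated publication concerns genetic code expansion without host genome modification. In that context the plasmid appears to serve as the synthetase component of an orthogonal yeast-derived translation system, presumably paired with a cognate tRNA and a reporter or target gene carried on compatible plasmids.
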