Features (pLannotate 1.2.2; 8 found; start..end, strand, type, name):
      1..636     -  rep_origin     ColA ori: Plasmids containing the ColA origin of replication can be propagated in E. coli cells that contain additional plasmids with compatible origins.
    659..686     +  terminator     T7Te terminator: phage T7 early transcription terminator
    789..823     +  promoter       tetA promoter: contains a tet operator sequence that enables repression by TetR
    824..851     +  protein_bind   tetracycline response element (fragment): contains seven copies of the tetracycline operator tetO tetracycline repressor TetR
    889..2184    +  CDS            WRS1: SYWC_YEAST - Experimental evidence at protein level: Swiss-Prot protein existence level 1. From Saccharomyces cerevisiae (strain ATCC 204508 / S288c) (Baker's yeast).
   2227..2256    +  terminator     T3Te terminator: phage T3 early transcription terminator
   2257..2284    -  terminator     T7Te terminator: phage T7 early transcription terminator
   2316..2786    -  CDS            dhfrI: DYR1_ECOLX - Experimental evidence at protein level: Swiss-Prot protein existence level 1. Key enzyme in folate metabolism. Catalyzes an essential reaction for de novo glycine and purine synthesis, and for DNA precursor synthesis (By similarity). From Escherichia coli.
>Addgene plasmid #209744 | pAB228v | addgene full sequence | sequence record 449526 | Addgene NGS Result
AAACGTCCTAGAAGATGCCAGGAGGATACTTAGCAGAGAGACAATAAGGCCGGAGCGAAGCCGTTTTTCC
ATAGGCTCCGCCCCCCTGACGAACATCACGAAATCTGACGCTCAAATCAGTGGTGGCGAAACCCGACAGG
ACTATAAAGATACCAGGCGTTTCCCCCTGATGGCTCCCTCTTGCGCTCTCCTGTTCCCGTCCTGCGGCGT
CCGTGTTGTGGTGGAGGCTTTACCCAAATCACCACGTCCCGTTCCGTGTAGACAGTTCGCTCCAAGCTGG
GCTGTGTGCAAGAACCCCCCGTTCAGCCCGACTGCTGCGCCTTATCCGGTAACTATCATCTTGAGTCCAA
CCCGGAAAGACACGACAAAACGCCACTGGCAGCAGCCATTGGTAACTGAGAATTAGTGGATTTAGATATC
GAGAGTCTTGAAGTGGTGGCCTAACAGAGGCTACACTGAAAGGACAGTATTTGGTATCTGCGCTCCACTA
AAGCCAGTTACCAGGTTAAGCAGTTCCCCAACTGACTTAACCTTCGATCAAACCGCCTCCCCAGGCGGTT
TTTTCGTTTACAGAGCAGGAGATTACGACGATCGTAAAAGGATCTCAAGAAGATCATTTACGGATTCCCG
ACACCAAAGAGGACATCCGGTTCACACTGGCTCACCTTCGGGTGGGCCTTTCTGCGTTTATATACTAGAG
AGAGAATATAAAAAGCCAGATTATTAATCCGGCTTTTTTATTATTTAGACTTAGGGACCCTGCGGCCGCC
ATTAATTCCTAATTTTTGTTGACACTCTATCATTGATAGAGTTATTTTACCACTCCCTATAAGTGATAGA
GAAAAGTGAAATGAATAGACCTGCAGGTGCAGTAAGGAGGAAAAAAAAATGTCTAACGATGAAACCGTTG
AAAAAGTTACCCAGCAGGTTTCTGAATTGAAATCTACCGATGTTAAAGAACAGGTTGTTACCCCGTGGGA
TGTTGAAGGTGGTGTTGATGAACAGGGTCGTGCGCAGAACATTGATTACGATAAATTGATTAAACAGTTC
GGTACCAAACCGGTTAACGAAGAAACCTTGAAACGTTTCAAACAGGTTACCGGTCGTGAACCGCATCATT
TCTTGCGTAAAGGTTTGTTCTTCTCTGAACGTGATTTCACCAAAATTTTGGATTTGTACGAACAGGGTAA
ACCGTTCTTCTTGTACTGTGGTCGTGGTCCGTCTTCTGATTCTATGCATTTGGGTCATATGATTCCGTTC
GTTTTCACCAAATGGTTGCAGGAAGTTTTCGATGTTCCGTTGGTTATTGAATTGACCGATGATGAAAAAT
TCTTGTTCAAACATAAATTGACCATTAACGATGTTAAAAACTTCGCGCGTGAAAACGCGAAAGATATTAT
TGCGGTTGGTTTCGATCCGAAAAACACCTTCATTTTCTCTGATTTGCAGTACATGGGTGGTGCGTTCTAC
GAAACCGTTGTTCGTGTTTCTCGTCAGATTACCGGTTCTACCGCGAAAGCGGTTTTCGGTTTCAACGATT
CTGATTGTATTGGTAAATTCCATTTCGCGTCTATTCAGATTGCGACCGCGTTCCCGTCTTCTTTCCCGAA
CGTTTTGGGTTTGCCGGATAAAACCCCGTGTTTGATTACCGCGGCGATTGATCAGGATCCGTACTTCCGT
GTTTGTCGTGATGTTGCGGATAAATTGAAATACTCTAAACCGGCGTTGTTGCATTCTCGTTTCTTCCCGG
CGTTGCAGGGTTCTACCACCAAAATGTCTGCGTCTGATGATACCACCGCGATTTTCATGACCGATACCCC
GAAACAGATTCAGAAAAAAATTAACAAATACGCGTTCTCTGGTGGTCAGGTTTCTGCGGATTTGCATCGT
GAATTGGGTGGTAACCCGGATGTTGATGTTGCGTACCAGTACTTGTCTTTCTTCAAAGATGATGATGTTT
TCTTGAAAGAATGTTACGATAAATACAAATCTGGTGAATTGTTGTCTGGTGAAATGAAAAAATTGTGTAT
TGAAACCTTGCAGGAATTCGTTAAAGCGTTCCAGGAACGTCGTGCGCAGGTTGATGAAGAAACCTTGGAT
AAATTCATGGTTCCGCATAAATTGGTTTGGGGTGAAAAAGAACGTTTGGTTGCGCCGAAACCGAAAACCA
AACAGGAAAAAAAATAAACTTAATTAACGGCACTCCTCAGCTGTAACCAACTCACTGGCTCACCTTCACG
GGTGAGCCTTTCTTCGCGCAGAAAGGCCCACCCGAAGGTGAGCCAGTGTGATTACATTTATGCCCATGGC
GTTTAACCTTTCTGCCAAATCTGGTAAGAGTAGTTAATGTTAGACGCGAAATCCTGGGTGAAAACCGGAC
GGAAGTTAGACGGAATTTCCGGGAAGTAAACATCACCTTCCGGTTCAATATCAATGGTAGAAATATGCAA
GGTATCAACCTGATCAATCAAAGATTTGTAAATTTCACCACCACCAGAAACAATAACATGATCGGTAATT
TTTTTCAAGTTGGTCAACGCATCTTTAATAGACGGGAAAATCAAAACGTTTTCGTTATCAGAGGTGAAAG
AAGAACGGGTAACAACCGCGTATTTACGGTTCGGCAACGCACCCATAGAACCGAAGGTTTTACGACCAAC
CAACAACCACTGGTTGTAGGTAATCGCTTTGAACAACAACTGTTCACCTTTCGCAGACCACGGAATATCC
GGACCGTTACCAATAACACCGTTTTTAGAAATCGCAACCATCAAAGACAATTTCATAATTCTTCCTCAGA
GGTTAACATTTTATTAGTAAGCATGCTCGTTTTGTCACCCGCTGATGCTTACCGTTAATTAATATAATCA
CTTGTATTAAATAGACTTTCTCTAAAAATACAAGACACTCTGTTATTACAAATCGTGCGTGCCGTCTATC
CTGCTTGCAAGGCCAAATAGGCCGT
